Addgene plasmid #136912: BPK880-pCAG-DmrC-NLS-3xFLAG-VP64
Purpose: DmrC with VP64 fused to it's C-terminus; Mammalian expression vector
Depositing lab: Keith Joung. Depositing organization: Massachusetts General Hospital. Publication: Augmenting and directing long-range CRISPR-mediated activation in human cells. Tak YE, Horng JE, Perry NT, Schultz HT, Iyer S, Yao Q, Zou LS, Aryee MJ, Pinello L, Joung JK. Nat Methods. 2021 Sep;18(9):1075-1081. doi: 10.1038/s41592-021-01224-1. Epub 2021 Aug 5. PubMed 34354266.
Backbone
  Vector backbone: pCAG-GFP (Addgene # 11179)
  Vector type: Mammalian Expression, CRISPR
Growth in bacteria
  Bacterial resistance: Ampicillin, 100 μg/mL
  Growth temperature: 37°C
  Growth strain: DH5alpha
  Copy number: High Copy
Gene/Insert
  Gene/Insert name: pCAG-DmrC-NLS-3xFLAG-VP64
  Species: H. sapiens (human)
  Promoter: Chicken Beta Actin
  Cloning method: Gibson Cloning
  Sequencing primers: 5′ pCAG-F (5'-GCAACGTGCTGGTTATTGTG-3'); 3′ oBK23-R(5'-CAGAGGGAAAAAGATCTCAGTGG-3')
Terms and licenses: Academic/Nonprofit Terms; Industry Terms: Not Available to Industry
How to cite: BPK880-pCAG-DmrC-NLS-3xFLAG-VP64 was a gift from Keith Joung (Addgene plasmid # 136912 ; http://n2t.net/addgene:136912 ; RRID:Addgene_136912)
