[The description below was written by a language model from this plasmid's Addgene catalogue record and pLannotate feature annotations shown in this document.]
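Description:
BPK880-pCAG-DmrC-NLS-3xFLAG-VP64 is a 5.4 kb mammalian expression plasmid built by Gibson assembly on the pCAG-GFP backbone. It is propagated in E. coli as a high-copy plasmid through a ColE1/pUC-type origin and selected with ampicillin via the β-lactamase gene and its native promoter. The backbone also carries remnants of lac regulatory sequence, a short SV40 promoter fragment, the SV40 origin (which permits episomal replication in cells expressing large T antigen) and an SV40 polyadenylation signal. No mammalian selection marker is annotated.

Expression is driven by the composite CAG promoter: the CMV immediate-early enhancer, the chicken β-actin promoter and a chimeric chicken β-actin/rabbit β-globin intron, which together give strong constitutive transcription in many mammalian cell types. The open reading frame encodes DmrC, annotated as FRB*, the T2098L mutant of the FKBP-rapamycin binding domain of human FRAP that binds synthetic rapamycin analogues such as AP21967. This is followed by a nuclear localisation signal (named in the construct but not separately annotated), a 3xFLAG epitope for detection, and at the C-terminus VP64, a tetramer of the minimal herpes simplex virus VP16 activation domain. The transcript ends at a rabbit β-globin polyadenylation signal; the short HBB fragments flagged around the cassette are most likely globin-derived flanking sequence of the CAG vector rather than part of the payload.

The plasmid supplies the activator half of a chemically induced dimerisation system. In such systems, addition of the heterodimerising ligand would recruit DmrC-VP64 to a partner protein carrying the complementary DmrA (FKBP) domain, although that partner is not part of this record. The CRISPR classification and the associated publication link it to CRISPR-mediated gene activation in human cells.
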