Features (pLannotate 1.2.2; 21 found; start..end, strand, type, name):
      1..380     +  enhancer       CMV enhancer: human cytomegalovirus immediate early enhancer
    382..659     +  promoter       chicken β-actin promoter: No description available
    660..1676    +  intron         chimeric intron: chimera between introns from chicken β-actin and rabbit β-globin
   1674..1730    +  CDS            HBB (fragment): HBB_LEPEU - Experimental evidence at protein level: Swiss-Prot protein existence level 1. Involved in oxygen transport from the lung to the various peripheral tissues. From Lepus europaeus (European hare).
   1725..1761    +  misc_feature   MCS (fragment): multiple cloning site
   1787..2065    +  CDS            FRB*: T2098L mutant of FKBP-rapamycin binding domain of human FRAP binds synthetic ligands such as AP21967
   2105..2170    +  CDS            3xFLAG: three tandem FLAG® epitope tags, followed by an enterokinase cleavage site
   2201..2350    +  CDS            VP64: tetrameric repeat of the minimal activation domain of herpes simplex virus VP16 (Beerli et al., 1998)
   2363..2434    +  CDS            HBB (fragment): HBB_PONPY - Experimental evidence at transcript level: Swiss-Prot protein existence level 2. Involved in oxygen transport from the lung to the various peripheral tissues. From Pongo pygmaeus (Bornean orangutan).
   2505..2560    +  polyA_signal   β-globin poly(A) signal: rabbit β-globin polyadenylation signal (Gil and Proudfoot, 1987)
   2945..2961    -  protein_bind   lac operator: The lac repressor binds to the lac operator to inhibit transcription in E. coli. This inhibition can be relieved by adding lactose or isopropyl-β-D-thiogalactopyranoside (IPTG). lac repressor encoded by lacI
   2969..2999    -  promoter       lac promoter: promoter for the E. coli lac operon
   3014..3035    -  protein_bind   CAP binding site: CAP binding activates transcription in the presence of cAMP. E. coli catabolite activator protein
   3048..3087    -  CDS            lacI (fragment): lac repressor; lacI; The lac repressor binds to the lac operator to inhibit transcription in E. coli. This inhibition can be relieved by adding lactose or isopropyl-β-D-thiogalactopyranoside (IPTG).
   3094..3116    +  promoter       SV40 promoter (fragment): SV40 enhancer and early promoter
   3140..3275    +  rep_origin     SV40 ori: SV40 origin of replication
   3295..3429    +  polyA_signal   SV40 poly(A) signal: SV40 polyadenylation signal
   3431..3485    -  CDS            lacI (fragment): lac repressor; lacI; The lac repressor binds to the lac operator to inhibit transcription in E. coli. This inhibition can be relieved by adding lactose or isopropyl-β-D-thiogalactopyranoside (IPTG).
   3668..4256    -  rep_origin     ori: high-copy-number ColE1/pMB1/pBR322/pUC origin of replication
   4427..5287    -  CDS            AmpR: β-lactamase; bla; confers resistance to ampicillin, carbenicillin, and related antibiotics
   5288..5392    -  promoter       AmpR promoter: bla
>Addgene plasmid #136912 | BPK880-pCAG-DmrC-NLS-3xFLAG-VP64 | addgene full sequence | sequence record 271589 | Addgene NGS Result
GACATTGATTATTGACTAGTTATTAATAGTAATCAATTACGGGGTCATTAGTTCATAGCCCATATATGGA
GTTCCGCGTTACATAACTTACGGTAAATGGCCCGCCTGGCTGACCGCCCAACGACCCCCGCCCATTGACG
TCAATAATGACGTATGTTCCCATAGTAACGCCAATAGGGACTTTCCATTGACGTCAATGGGTGGAGTATT
TACGGTAAACTGCCCACTTGGCAGTACATCAAGTGTATCATATGCCAAGTACGCCCCCTATTGACGTCAA
TGACGGTAAATGGCCCGCCTGGCATTATGCCCAGTACATGACCTTATGGGACTTTCCTACTTGGCAGTAC
ATCTACGTATTAGTCATCGCTATTACCATGGTCGAGGTGAGCCCCACGTTCTGCTTCACTCTCCCCATCT
CCCCCCCCTCCCCACCCCCAATTTTGTATTTATTTATTTTTTAATTATTTTGTGCAGCGATGGGGGCGGG
GGGGGGGGGGGGGCGCGCGCCAGGCGGGGCGGGGCGGGGCGAGGGGCGGGGCGGGGCGAGGCGGAGAGGT
GCGGCGGCAGCCAATCAGAGCGGCGCGCTCCGAAAGTTTCCTTTTATGGCGAGGCGGCGGCGGCGGCGGC
CCTATAAAAAGCGAAGCGCGCGGCGGGCGGGAGTCGCTGCGCGCTGCCTTCGCCCCGTGCCCCGCTCCGC
CGCCGCCTCGCGCCGCCCGCCCCGGCTCTGACTGACCGCGTTACTCCCACAGGTGAGCGGGCGGGACGGC
CCTTCTCCTCCGGGCTGTAATTAGCGCTTGGTTTAATGACGGCTTGTTTCTTTTCTGTGGCTGCGTGAAA
GCCTTGAGGGGCTCCGGGAGGGCCCTTTGTGCGGGGGGAGCGGCTCGGGGGGTGCGTGCGTGTGTGTGTG
CGTGGGGAGCGCCGCGTGCGGCTCCGCGCTGCCCGGCGGCTGTGAGCGCTGCGGGCGCGGCGCGGGGCTT
TGTGCGCTCCGCAGTGTGCGCGAGGGGAGCGCGGCCGGGGGCGGTGCCCCGCGGTGCGGGGGGGGCTGCG
AGGGGAACAAAGGCTGCGTGCGGGGTGTGTGCGTGGGGGGGTGAGCAGGGGGTGTGGGCGCGTCGGTCGG
GCTGCAACCCCCCCTGCACCCCCCTCCCCGAGTTGCTGAGCACGGCCCGGCTTCGGGTGCGGGGCTCCGT
ACGGGGCGTGGCGCGGGGCTCGCCGTGCCGGGCGGGGGGTGGCGGCAGGTGGGGGTGCCGGGCGGGGCGG
GGCCGCCTCGGGCCGGGGAGGGCTCGGGGGAGGGGCGCGGCGGCCCCCGGAGCGCCGGCGGCTGTCGAGG
CGCGGCGAGCCGCAGCCATTGCCTTTTATGGTAATCGTGCGAGAGGGCGCAGGGACTTCCTTTGTCCCAA
ATCTGTGCGGAGCCGAAATCTGGGAGGCGCCGCCGCACCCCCTCTAGCGGGCGCGGGGCGAAGCGGTGCG
GCGCCGGCAGGAAGGAAATGGGCGGGGAGGGCCTTCGTGCGTCGCCGCGCCGCCGTCCCCTTCTCCCTCT
CCAGCCTCGGGGCTGTCCGCGGGGGGACGGCTGCCTTCGGGGGGGACGGGGCAGGGCGGGGTTCGGCTTC
TGGCGTGTGACCGGCGGCTCTAGAGCCTCTGCTAACCATGTTCATGCCTTCTTCTTTTTCCTACAGCTCC
TGGGCAACGTGCTGGTTATTGTGCTGTCTCATCATTTTGGCAAAGAATTCTGCAGTCGACGGTACCGCGG
GCCCGGGATCCACCGGTCGCCACCATGGGATCCAGAATCCTCTGGCATGAGATGTGGCATGAAGGCCTGG
AAGAGGCATCTCGTTTGTACTTTGGGGAAAGGAACGTGAAAGGCATGTTTGAGGTGCTGGAGCCCTTGCA
TGCTATGATGGAACGGGGACCCCAGACTCTGAAGGAAACATCCTTTAATCAGGCCTATGGTCGAGATTTA
ATGGAGGCCCAAGAGTGGTGCAGGAAGTACATGAAATCAGGGAATGTCAAGGACCTCCTCCAAGCCTGGG
ACCTCTATTATCATGTGTTCCGACGAATCTCAAAGGGCGGCGGATCCCCCAAGAAGAAGAGGAAAGTCTC
GAGCGACTACAAAGACCATGACGGTGATTATAAAGATCATGACATCGATTACAAGGATGACGATGACAAG
GCTGCAGGAGGCGGTGGAAGCGGGCGCGCCGACGCGCTGGACGATTTCGATCTCGACATGCTGGGTTCTG
ATGCCCTCGATGACTTTGACCTGGATATGTTGGGAAGCGACGCATTGGATGACTTTGATCTGGACATGCT
CGGCTCCGATGCTCTGGACGATTTCGATCTCGATATGTTATAAAGCGGCCGCACTCCTCAGGTGCAGGCT
GCCTATCAGAAGGTGGTGGCTGGTGTGGCCAATGCCCTGGCTCACAAATACCACTGAGATCTTTTTCCCT
CTGCCAAAAATTATGGGGACATCATGAAGCCCCTTGAGCATCTGACTTCTGGCTAATAAAGGAAATTTAT
TTTCATTGCAATAGTGTGTTGGAATTTTTTGTGTCTCTCACTCGGAAGGACATATGGGAGGGCAAATCAT
TTAAAACATCAGAATGAGTATTTGGTTTAGAGTTTGGCAACATATGCCCATATGCTGGCTGCCATGAACA
AAGGTTGGCTATAAAGAGGTCATCAGTATATGAAACAGCCCCCTGCTGTCCATTCCTTATTCCATAGAAA
AGCCTTGACTTGAGGTTAGATTTTTTTTATATTTTGTTTTGTGTTATTTTTTTCTTTAACATCCCTAAAA
TTTTCCTTACATGTTTTACTAGCCAGATTTTTCCTCCTCTCCTGACTACTCCCAGTCATAGCTGTCCCTC
TTCTCTTATGGAGATCCCTCGACCTGCAGCCCAAGCTTGGCGTAATCATGGTCATAGCTGTTTCCTGTGT
GAAATTGTTATCCGCTCACAATTCCACACAACATACGAGCCGGAAGCATAAAGTGTAAAGCCTGGGGTGC
CTAATGAGTGAGCTAACTCACATTAATTGCGTTGCGCTCACTGCCCGCTTTCCAGTCGGGAAACCTGTCG
TGCCAGCGGATCCGCATCTCAATTAGTCAGCAACCATAGTCCCGCCCCTAACTCCGCCCATCCCGCCCCT
AACTCCGCCCAGTTCCGCCCATTCTCCGCCCCATGGCTGACTAATTTTTTTTATTTATGCAGAGGCCGAG
GCCGCCTCGGCCTCTGAGCTATTCCAGAAGTAGTGAGGAGGCTTTTTTGGAGGCCTAGGCTTTTGCAAAA
AGCTAACTTGTTTATTGCAGCTTATAATGGTTACAAATAAAGCAATAGCATCACAAATTTCACAAATAAA
GCATTTTTTTCACTGCATTCTAGTTGTGGTTTGTCCAAACTCATCAATGTATCTTATCATGTCTGGATCC
GCTGCATTAATGAATCGGCCAACGCGCGGGGAGAGGCGGTTTGCGTATTGGGCGCTCTTCCGCTTCCTCG
CTCACTGACTCGCTGCGCTCGGTCGTTCGGCTGCGGCGAGCGGTATCAGCTCACTCAAAGGCGGTAATAC
GGTTATCCACAGAATCAGGGGATAACGCAGGAAAGAACATGTGAGCAAAAGGCCAGCAAAAGGCCAGGAA
CCGTAAAAAGGCCGCGTTGCTGGCGTTTTTCCATAGGCTCCGCCCCCCTGACGAGCATCACAAAAATCGA
CGCTCAAGTCAGAGGTGGCGAAACCCGACAGGACTATAAAGATACCAGGCGTTTCCCCCTGGAAGCTCCC
TCGTGCGCTCTCCTGTTCCGACCCTGCCGCTTACCGGATACCTGTCCGCCTTTCTCCCTTCGGGAAGCGT
GGCGCTTTCTCATAGCTCACGCTGTAGGTATCTCAGTTCGGTGTAGGTCGTTCGCTCCAAGCTGGGCTGT
GTGCACGAACCCCCCGTTCAGCCCGACCGCTGCGCCTTATCCGGTAACTATCGTCTTGAGTCCAACCCGG
TAAGACACGACTTATCGCCACTGGCAGCAGCCACTGGTAACAGGATTAGCAGAGCGAGGTATGTAGGCGG
TGCTACAGAGTTCTTGAAGTGGTGGCCTAACTACGGCTACACTAGAAGAACAGTATTTGGTATCTGCGCT
CTGCTGAAGCCAGTTACCTTCGGAAAAAGAGTTGGTAGCTCTTGATCCGGCAAACAAACCACCGCTGGTA
GCGGTGGTTTTTTTGTTTGCAAGCAGCAGATTACGCGCAGAAAAAAAGGATCTCAAGAAGATCCTTTGAT
CTTTTCTACGGGGTCTGACGCTCAGTGGAACGAAAACTCACGTTAAGGGATTTTGGTCATGAGATTATCA
AAAAGGATCTTCACCTAGATCCTTTTAAATTAAAAATGAAGTTTTAAATCAATCTAAAGTATATATGAGT
AAACTTGGTCTGACAGTTACCAATGCTTAATCAGTGAGGCACCTATCTCAGCGATCTGTCTATTTCGTTC
ATCCATAGTTGCCTGACTCCCCGTCGTGTAGATAACTACGATACGGGAGGGCTTACCATCTGGCCCCAGT
GCTGCAATGATACCGCGAGACCCACGCTCACCGGCTCCAGATTTATCAGCAATAAACCAGCCAGCCGGAA
GGGCCGAGCGCAGAAGTGGTCCTGCAACTTTATCCGCCTCCATCCAGTCTATTAATTGTTGCCGGGAAGC
TAGAGTAAGTAGTTCGCCAGTTAATAGTTTGCGCAACGTTGTTGCCATTGCTACAGGCATCGTGGTGTCA
CGCTCGTCGTTTGGTATGGCTTCATTCAGCTCCGGTTCCCAACGATCAAGGCGAGTTACATGATCCCCCA
TGTTGTGCAAAAAAGCGGTTAGCTCCTTCGGTCCTCCGATCGTTGTCAGAAGTAAGTTGGCCGCAGTGTT
ATCACTCATGGTTATGGCAGCACTGCATAATTCTCTTACTGTCATGCCATCCGTAAGATGCTTTTCTGTG
ACTGGTGAGTACTCAACCAAGTCATTCTGAGAATAGTGTATGCGGCGACCGAGTTGCTCTTGCCCGGCGT
CAATACGGGATAATACCGCGCCACATAGCAGAACTTTAAAAGTGCTCATCATTGGAAAACGTTCTTCGGG
GCGAAAACTCTCAAGGATCTTACCGCTGTTGAGATCCAGTTCGATGTAACCCACTCGTGCACCCAACTGA
TCTTCAGCATCTTTTACTTTCACCAGCGTTTCTGGGTGAGCAAAAACAGGAAGGCAAAATGCCGCAAAAA
AGGGAATAAGGGCGACACGGAAATGTTGAATACTCATACTCTTCCTTTTTCAATATTATTGAAGCATTTA
TCAGGGTTATTGTCTCATGAGCGGATACATATTTGAATGTATTTAGAAAAATAAACAAATAGGGGTTCCG
CGCACATTTCCCCGAAAAGTGCCACCTGGGTC
